Addgene plasmid #104262: pHH0103 APBB3 WW domain
Purpose: Bacterial expression of WW domain from APBB3
Depositing lab: Sachdev Sidhu & Marius Sudol. Depositing organization: University of Toronto.
Backbone
  Vector backbone: pHH0103
  Vector type: Bacterial Expression
Growth in bacteria
  Bacterial resistance: Ampicillin, 100 μg/mL
  Growth temperature: 37°C
  Growth strain: DH5alpha
  Copy number: Unknown
Gene/Insert
  Gene/Insert name: APBB3 WW domain
  Species: H. sapiens (human)
  Insert size (bp): 183
  Mutation: codon optimized for expression in bacteria
  Entrez Gene: APBB3 (a.k.a. FE65L2, SRA)
  Promoter: tac
  Tag / fusion protein: GST (N terminal on backbone)
  Cloning method: Restriction Enzyme; 5′ cloning site SfiI (unknown if destroyed); 3′ cloning site NotI (unknown if destroyed)
  Sequencing primers: 5′ pGEX-5'
Terms and licenses: Academic/Nonprofit Terms; Industry Terms: Not Available to Industry
Depositor comments: Amino acid sequence: Linker - ENLYFQGRRASV(gagctc) and WW domain - GETGLPPGWRKIHDAAGTYYWHVPSGSTQWQRPTWELGD
How to cite: pHH0103 APBB3 WW domain was a gift from Sachdev Sidhu & Marius Sudol (Addgene plasmid # 104262 ; http://n2t.net/addgene:104262 ; RRID:Addgene_104262)
