[The description below was written by a language model from this plasmid's Addgene catalogue record and pLannotate feature annotations shown in this document.]
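Description:
pHH0103 APBB3 WW domain is a bacterial expression plasmid of about 6.9 kb, built on the pHH0103 backbone, for producing the WW domain of human APBB3 (also known as FE65L2) as a GST fusion in E. coli. It replicates from a ColE1/pMB1-type origin and is selected through the β-lactamase (AmpR) gene, which confers ampicillin resistance. The backbone also carries an f1 phage origin, a pBR322 bom region, and fragments of rop and the tetracycline resistance gene. These, together with two M13 gene III fragments lying downstream of the insert, suggest a phagemid ancestry, although the record does not say so.

Expression is driven by the hybrid tac promoter followed by a lac operator. A plasmid-borne lacI gene under the lacIq promoter supplies repressor, so transcription stays off until it is induced with IPTG. The annotated reading frame begins with a 6xHis tag, which the catalogue fields do not mention, followed by Schistosoma japonicum GST. The depositor describes a linker between GST and the insert, and its sequence resembles a TEV protease recognition site, though no such site is annotated. The insert is a 183 bp segment codon-optimised for bacteria and cloned between SfiI and NotI sites. The annotation recognises 114 nt of it as an APBB3 fragment. An fd phage terminator follows the insert, ahead of the gene III remnants.

The stated purpose is bacterial expression of the isolated WW domain. The two tags would allow affinity purification on glutathione or metal-chelate resin. The record gives no further detail on downstream applications.
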