Features (pLannotate 1.2.2; 21 found; start..end, strand, type, name):
      1..29      +  promoter       tac promoter: strong E. coli promoter; hybrid between the trp and lac UV5 promoters
     37..53      +  protein_bind   lac operator: The lac repressor binds to the lac operator to inhibit transcription in E. coli. This inhibition can be relieved by adding lactose or isopropyl-β-D-thiogalactopyranoside (IPTG). lac repressor encoded by lacI
    138..155     +  CDS            6xHis: 6xHis affinity tag
    171..824     +  CDS            GST26_SCHJA: Experimental evidence at protein level: Swiss-Prot protein existence level 1. GST isoenzymes appear to play a central role in the parasite detoxification system. Other functions are also suspected including a role in increasing the solubility of haematin in the parasite gut. From Schistosoma japonicum (Blood fluke).
    951..1064    +  CDS            APBB3 (fragment): APBB3_HUMAN - Also known as FE65L2. Experimental evidence at protein level: Swiss-Prot protein existence level 1. May modulate the internalization of amyloid-beta precursor protein. From Homo sapiens (Human).
   1083..1130    +  terminator     fd terminator (sequence withheld): central terminator from bacteriophage fd (Otsuka and Kunisawa, 1982)
   1135..1347    +  CDS            M13 gene III (fragment) (sequence partly withheld): pIII; III; minor coat protein
   1362..1832    +  CDS            M13 gene III (fragment) (sequence partly withheld): pIII; III; minor coat protein
   1854..1924    +  CDS            TcR (fragment): tetracycline efflux protein; tet; confers resistance to tetracycline
   2166..2546    -  CDS            YPB1_ECOLX: Protein predicted: Swiss-Prot protein existence level 4. From Escherichia coli.
   2563..2714    +  CDS            rop (fragment): Rop protein, which maintains plasmids at low copy number; rop
   2750..3178    -  rep_origin     f1 ori (sequence partly withheld): f1 bacteriophage origin of replication; arrow indicates direction of (+) strand synthesis
   3187..3226    +  CDS            rop (fragment): Rop protein, which maintains plasmids at low copy number; rop
   3328..3468    +  misc_feature   bom: basis of mobility region from pBR322
   3654..4241    -  rep_origin     ori: high-copy-number ColE1/pMB1/pBR322/pUC origin of replication
   4412..5272    -  CDS            AmpR: β-lactamase; bla; confers resistance to ampicillin, carbenicillin, and related antibiotics
   5273..5377    -  promoter       AmpR promoter: bla
   5486..5563    +  promoter       lacIq promoter: lacI (mutant); In the lacIq allele, a single base change in the promoter boosts expression of the lacI gene about 10-fold.
   5564..6646    +  CDS            lacI: lac repressor; lacI; The lac repressor binds to the lac operator to inhibit transcription in E. coli. This inhibition can be relieved by adding lactose or isopropyl-β-D-thiogalactopyranoside (IPTG).
   6659..6680    +  protein_bind   CAP binding site: CAP binding activates transcription in the presence of cAMP. E. coli catabolite activator protein
   6699..6716    +  promoter       tet promoter (fragment): E. coli promoter for tetracycline efflux protein gene
>Addgene plasmid #104262 | pHH0103 APBB3 WW domain | addgene full sequence | sequence record 203722 | Addgene NGS Result
TTGACAATTAATCATCGGCTCGTATAATGTGTGGAATTGTGAGCGGATAACAATTTCACACAGGAAACAG
CCAGTCCGTTTAGGTGTTTTCACGAGCACTTCACCAACAAGGACCATAGATTATGAAAATCGAAGAACAC
CATCACCATCACCATTCCAGCGGTAAGCTTATGTCCCCTATACTAGGTTATTGGAAAATTAAGGGCCTTG
TGCAACCCACTCGACTTCTTTTGGAATATCTTGAAGAAAAATATGAAGAGCATTTGTATGAGCGCGATGA
AGGTGATAAATGGCGAAACAAAAAGTTTGAATTGGGTTTGGAGTTTCCCAATCTTCCTTATTATATTGAT
GGTGATGTTAAATTAACACAGTCTATGGCCATCATACGTTATATAGCTGACAAGCACAACATGTTGGGTG
GTTGTCCAAAAGAGCGTGCAGAGATTTCAATGCTTGAAGGAGCGGTTTTGGATATTAGATACGGTGTTTC
GAGAATTGCATATAGTAAAGACTTTGAAACTCTCAAAGTTGATTTTCTTAGCAAGCTACCTGAAATGCTG
AAAATGTTCGAAGATCGTTTATGTCATAAAACATATTTAAATGGTGATCATGTAACCCATCCTGACTTCA
TGTTGTATGACGCTCTTGATGTTGTTTTATACATGGACCCAATGTGCCTGGATGCGTTCCCAAAATTAGT
TTGTTTTAAAAAACGTATTGAAGCTATCCCACAAATTGATAAGTACTTGAAATCCAGCAAGTATATAGCA
TGGCCTTTGCAGGGCTGGCAAGCCACGTTTGGTGGTGGCGACCATCCTCCAAAATCGGATCTGGAAGTTC
TGTTCCAGGGGCCCCTGTCCAGCGGTCTGGTTCCGCGTGGTTCCGGTACCGCGGCCCAGCCGGCCGAAAA
TCTGTACTTCCAAGGTCGTCGTGCCTCTGTGGAGCTCGGCGAAACGGGTCTGCCGCCGGGTTGGCGCAAA
ATCCATGACGCAGCAGGCACCTACTATTGGCATGTCCCGAGTGGTTCAACGCAATGGCAGCGTCCGACCT
GGGAACTGGGCGATTAGGCGGCCGCATA
[142 nt withheld, positions 1079-1220]
C
[98 nt withheld, positions 1222-1319]
AGTTTGTACTGGTGACGAAACTCAGTGTCTAGCTAGAGTGGC
[149 nt withheld, positions 1362-1510]
T
[41 nt withheld, positions 1512-1552]
T
[62 nt withheld, positions 1554-1615]
A
[35 nt withheld, positions 1617-1651]
CCTCCCTCAATCGGTTGAATGTCGCCCTTTTGTCTTTGGCGCTGGTAAACCATATGAA
[86 nt withheld, positions 1710-1795]
T
[54 nt withheld, positions 1797-1850]
CTAGCGCCGCCCTATACCTTGTCTGCCTCCCCGCGTTGCGTCGCGGTGCATGGAGCCGGGCCACCTCGAC
CTGAATGGAAGCCGGCGGCACCTCGCTAACGGATTCACCACTCCAAGAATTGGAGCCAATCAATTCTTGC
GGAGAACTGTGAATGCGCAAACCAACCCTTGGCAGAACATATCCATCGCGTCCGCCATCTCCAGCAGCCG
CACGCGGCGCATCTCGGGCAGCGTTGGGTCCTGGCCACGGGTGCGCATGATCGTGCTCCTGTCGTTGAGG
ACCCGGCTAGGCTGGCGGGGTTGCCTTACTGGTTAGCAGAATGAATCACCGATACGCGAGCGAACGTGAA
GCGACTGCTGCTGCAAAACGTCTGCGACCTGAGCAACAACATGAATGGTCTTCGGTTTCCGTGTTTCGTA
AAGTCTGGAAACGCGGAAGTCAGCGCCCTGCACCATTATGTTCCGGATCTGCATCGCAGGATGCTGCTGG
CTACCCTGTGGAACACCTACATCTGTATTAACGAAGCGCTGGCATTGACCCTGAGTGATTTTTCTCTGGT
CCCGCCGCATCCATACCGCCAGTTGTTTACCCTCACAACGTTCCAGTAACCGGGCATGTTCATCATCAGT
AACCCGTATCGTGAGCATCCTCTCTCGTTTCATCGGTATCATTACCCCCATGAACAGAAATCCCCCTTAC
ACGGAGGCATCAGTGACCAAACAGGAAAAAACCGCCCTTAACATGGCCCGCTTTATCAGAAGCCAGACAT
TAACGCTTCTGGAGAAACTCAACGAGCTGGACGCGGATGAACAGGCAGACATCTGTGAATCGCTTCACGA
CCACGCTGATGAGCTTTACCGCAGGATCCGCGAAATTGTAAGCGTTAATATTTTGTTAAAATTCGCGTTA
AATTTTTGTTAAATCAGCTCATTTTTTAACCAATAGGCCGAAATCGGCAAAATCCCTTATAAATCAAAAG
AATAGACCGAGATAGGGT
[37 nt withheld, positions 2849-2885]
AAAGAACGTGGACTCCAACGTCAAAGG
[49 nt withheld, positions 2913-2961]
T
[91 nt withheld, positions 2963-3053]
G
[124 nt withheld, positions 3055-3178]
CGCGGATCCTGCCTCGCGCGTTTCGGTGATGACGGTGAAAACCTCTGACACATGCAGCTCCCGGAGACGG
TCACAGCTTGTCTGTAAGCGGATGCCGGGAGCAGACAAGCCCGTCAGGGCGCGTCAGCGGGTGTTGGCGG
GTGTCGGGGCGCAGCCATGACCCAGTCACGTAGCGATAGCGGAGTGTATACTGGCTTAACTATGCGGCAT
CAGAGCAGATTGTACTGAGAGTGCACCATATGCGGTGTGAAATACCGCACAGATGCGTAAGGAGAAAATA
CCGCATCAGGCGCTCTTCCGCTTCCTCGCTCACTGACTCGCTGCGCTCGGTCGTTCGGCTGCGGCGAGCG
GTATCAGCTCACTCAAAGGCGGTAATACGGTTATCCACAGAATCAGGGGATAACGCAGGAAAGAACATGT
GAGCAAAAGGCCAGCAAAAGGCCAGGAACCGTAAAAAGGCCGCGTTGCTGGCGTTTTTCCATAGGCTCCG
CCCCCCTGACGAGCATCACAAAAATCGACGCTCAAGTCAGAGGTGGCGAAACCCGACAGGACTATAAAGA
TACCAGGGTTTCCCCCTGGAAGCTCCCTCGTGCGCTCTCCTGTTCCGACCCTGCCGCTTACCGGATACCT
GTCCGCCTTTCTCCCTTCGGGAAGCGTGGCGCTTTCTCATAGCTCACGCTGTAGGTATCTCAGTTCGGTG
TAGGTCGTTCGCTCCAAGCTGGGCTGTGTGCACGAACCCCCCGTTCAGCCCGACCGCTGCGCCTTATCCG
GTAACTATCGTCTTGAGTCCAACCCGGTAAGACACGACTTATCGCCACTGGCAGCAGCCACTGGTAACAG
GATTAGCAGAGCGAGGTATGTAGGCGGTGCTACAGAGTTCTTGAAGTGGTGGCCTAACTACGGCTACACT
AGAAGGACAGTATTTGGTATCTGCGCTCTGCTGAAGCCAGTTACCTTCGGAAAAAGAGTTGGTAGCTCTT
GATCCGGCAAACAAACCACCGCTGGTAGCGGTGGTTTTTTTGTTTGCAAGCAGCAGATTACGCGCAGAAA
AAAAGGATCTCAAGAAGATCCTTTGATCTTTTCTACGGGGTCTGACGCTCAGTGGAACGAAAACTCACGT
TAAGGGATTTTGGTCATGAGATTATCAAAAAGGATCTTCACCTAGATCCTTTTAAATTAAAAATGAAGTT
TTAAATCAATCTAAAGTATATATGAGTAAACTTGGTCTGACAGTTACCAATGCTTAATCAGTGAGGCACC
TATCTCAGCGATCTGTCTATTTCGTTCATCCATAGTTGCCTGACTCCCCGTCGTGTAGATAACTACGATA
CGGGAGGGCTTACCATCTGGCCCCAGTGCTGCAATGATACCGCGAGACCCACGCTCACCGGCTCCAGATT
TATCAGCAATAAACCAGCCAGCCGGAAGGGCCGAGCGCAGAAGTGGTCCTGCAACTTTATCCGCCTCCAT
CCAGTCTATTAATTGTTGCCGGGAAGCTAGAGTAAGTAGTTCGCCAGTTAATAGTTTGCGCAACGTTGTT
GCCATTGCTGCAGGCATCGTGGTGTCACGCTCGTCGTTTGGTATGGCTTCATTCAGCTCCGGTTCCCAAC
GATCAAGGCGAGTTACATGATCCCCCATGTTGTGCAAAAAAGCGGTTAGCTCCTTCGGTCCTCCGATCGT
TGTCAGAAGTAAGTTGGCCGCAGTGTTATCACTCATGGTTATGGCAGCACTGCATAATTCTCTTACTGTC
ATGCCATCCGTAAGATGCTTTTCTGTGACTGGTGAGTACTCAACCAAGTCATTCTGAGAATAGTGTATGC
GGCGACCGAGTTGCTCTTGCCCGGCGTCAACACGGGATAATACCGCGCCACATAGCAGAACTTTAAAAGT
GCTCATCATTGGAAAACGTTCTTCGGGGCGAAAACTCTCAAGGATCTTACCGCTGTTGAGATCCAGTTCG
ATGTAACCCACTCGTGCACCCAACTGATCTTCAGCATCTTTTACTTTCACCAGCGTTTCTGGGTGAGCAA
AAACAGGAAGGCAAAATGCCGCAAAAAAGGGAATAAGGGCGACACGGAAATGTTGAATACTCATACTCTT
CCTTTTTCAATATTATTGAAGCATTTATCAGGGTTATTGTCTCATGAGCGGATACATATTTGAATGTATT
TAGAAAAATAAACAAATAGGGGTTCCGCGCACATTTCCCCGAAAAGTGCCACCTGACGTCTAAGAAACCA
TTATTATCATGACATTAACCTATAAAAATAGGCGTATCACGAGGCCCTTTCGTCTTCAAGAATTCCCGAC
ACCATCGAATGGTGCAAAACCTTTCGCGGTATGGCATGATAGCGCCCGGAAGAGAGTCAATTCAGGGTGG
TGAATGTGAAACCAGTAACGTTATACGATGTCGCAGAGTATGCCGGTGTCTCTTATCAGACCGTTTCCCG
CGTGGTGAACCAGGCCAGCCACGTTTCTGCGAAAACGCGGGAAAAAGTGGAAGCGGCGATGGCGGAGCTG
AATTACATTCCCAACCGCGTGGCACAACAACTGGCGGGCAAACAGTCGTTGCTGATTGGCGTTGCCACCT
CCAGTCTGGCCCTGCACGCGCCGTCGCAAATTGTCGCGGCGATTAAATCTCGCGCCGATCAACTGGGTGC
CAGCGTGGTGGTGTCGATGGTAGAACGAAGCGGCGTCGAAGCCTGTAAAGCGGCGGTGCACAATCTTCTC
GCGCAACGCGTCAGTGGGCTGATCATTAACTATCCGCTGGATGACCAGGATGCCATTGCTGTGGAAGCTG
CCTGCACTAATGTTCCGGCGTTATTTCTTGATGTCTCTGACCAGACACCCATCAACAGTATTATTTTCTC
CCATGAAGACGGTACGCGACTGGGCGTGGAGCATCTGGTCGCATTGGGTCACCAGCAAATCGCGCTGTTA
GCGGGCCCATTAAGTTCTGTCTCGGCGCGTCTGCGTCTGGCTGGCTGGCATAAATATCTCACTCGCAATC
AAATTCAGCCGATAGCGGAACGGGAAGGCGACTGGAGTGCCATGTCCGGTTTTCAACAAACCATGCAAAT
GCTGAATGAGGGCATCGTTCCCACTGCGATGCTGGTTGCCAACGATCAGATGGCGCTGGGCGCAATGCGC
GCCATTACCGAGTCCGGGCTGCGCGTTGGTGCGGATATCTCGGTAGTGGGATACGACGATACCGAAGACA
GCTCATGTTATATCCCGCCGTTAACCACCATCAAACAGGATTTTCGCCTGCTGGGGCAAACCAGCGTGGA
CCGCTTGCTGCAACTCTCTCAGGGCCAGGCGGTGAAGGGCAATCAGCTGTTGCCCGTCTCACTGGTGAAA
AGAAAAACCACCCTGGCGCCCAATACGCAAACCGCCTCTCCCCGCGCGTTGGCCGATTCATTAATGCAGC
TGGCACGACAGGTTTCCCGACTGGAAAGCGGGCAGTGAGCGCAACGCAATTAATGTAAGTTAGCTCACTC
ATTAGGCACAATTCTCATGTTTGACAGCTTATCATCGACTGCACGGTGCACCAATGCTTCTGGCGTCAGG
CAGCCATCGGAAGCTGTGGTATGGCTGTGCAGGTCGTAAATCACTGCATAATTCGTGTCGCTCAAGGCGC
ACTCCCGTTCTGGATAATGTTTTTTGCGCCGACATCATAACGGTTCTGGCAAATATTCTGAAATGAGCTG
