>Addgene plasmid #104262 | pHH0103 APBB3 WW domain | depositor partial sequence | sequence record 197414 | WW domain with linker
GGCCCAGCCGGCCGAAAATCTGTACTTCCAAGGTCGTCGTGCCTCTGTGGAGCTCGGCGAAACGGGTCTG
CCGCCGGGTTGGCGCAAAATCCATGACGCAGCAGGCACCTACTATTGGCATGTCCCGAGTGGTTCAACGC
AATGGCAGCGTCCGACCTGGGAACTGGGCGATTAGGCGGCCGC
